>Addgene plasmid #230910 | pGRACE | addgene full sequence | sequence record 458639 | Addgene NGS Result
AAATTTAACGCGAATTTTAACAAAATATTAACGCTTACAATTTAGGTGGCACTTTTCGGGGAAATGTGCG
CGGAACCCCTATTTGTTTATTTTTCTAAATACATTCAAATATGTATCCGCTCATGAGACAATAACCCTGA
TAAATGCTTCAATAATATTGAAAAAGGAAGAGTATGAGTATTCAACATTTCCGTGTCGCCCTTATTCCCT
TTTTTGCGGCATTTTGCCTTCCTGTTTTTGCTCACCCAGAAACGCTGGTGAAAGTAAAAGATGCTGAAGA
TCAGTTGGGTGCACGAGTGGGTTACATCGAACTGGATCTCAACAGCGGTAAGATCCTTGAGAGTTTTCGC
CCCGAAGAACGTTTTCCAATGATGAGCACTTTTAAAGTTCTGCTATGTGGCGCGGTATTATCCCGTATTG
ACGCCGGGCAAGAGCAACTCGGTCGCCGCATACACTATTCTCAGAATGACTTGGTTGAGTACTCACCAGT
CACAGAAAAGCATCTTACGGATGGCATGACAGTAAGAGAATTATGCAGTGCTGCCATAACCATGAGTGAT
AACACTGCGGCCAACTTACTTCTGACAACGATCGGAGGACCGAAGGAGCTAACCGCTTTTTTGCACAACA
TGGGGGATCATGTAACTCGCCTTGATCGTTGGGAACCGGAGCTGAATGAAGCCATACCAAACGACGAGCG
TGACACCACGATGCCTGTAGCAATGGCAACAACGTTGCGCAAACTATTAACTGGCGAACTACTTACTCTA
GCTTCCCGGCAACAATTAATAGACTGGATGGAGGCGGATAAAGTTGCAGGACCACTTCTGCGCTCGGCCC
TTCCGGCTGGCTGGTTTATTGCTGATAAATCTGGAGCCGGTGAGCGTGGGTCTCGCGGTATCATTGCAGC
ACTGGGGCCAGATGGTAAGCCCTCCCGTATCGTAGTTATCTACACGACGGGGAGTCAGGCAACTATGGAT
GAACGAAATAGACAGATCGCTGAGATAGGTGCCTCACTGATTAAGCATTGGTAACTGTCAGACCAAGTTT
ACTCATATATACTTTAGATTGATTTAAAACTTCATTTTTAATTTAAAAGGATCTAGGTGAAGATCCTTTT
TGATAATCTCATGACCAAAATCCCTTAACGTGAGTTTTCGTTCCACTGAGCGTCAGACCCCGTAGAAAAG
ATCAAAGGATCTTCTTGAGATCCTTTTTTTCTGCGCGTAATCTGCTGCTTGCAAACAAAAAAACCACCGC
TACCAGCGGTGGTTTGTTTGCCGGATCAAGAGCTACCAACTCTTTTTCCGAAGGTAACTGGCTTCAGCAG
AGCGCAGATACCAAATACTGTTCTTCTAGTGTAGCCGTAGTTAGGCCACCACTTCAAGAACTCTGTAGCA
CCGCCTACATACCTCGCTCTGCTAATCCTGTTACCAGTGGCTGCTGCCAGTGGCGATAAGTCGTGTCTTA
CCGGGTTGGACTCAAGACGATAGTTACCGGATAAGGCGCAGCGGTCGGGCTGAACGGGGGGTTCGTGCAC
ACAGCCCAGCTTGGAGCGAACGACCTACACCGAACTGAGATACCTACAGCGTGAGCTATGAGAAAGCGCC
ACGCTTCCCGAAGGGAGAAAGGCGGACAGGTATCCGGTAAGCGGCAGGGTCGGAACAGGAGAGCGCACGA
GGGAGCTTCCAGGGGGAAACGCCTGGTATCTTTATAGTCCTGTCGGGTTTCGCCACCTCTGACTTGAGCG
TCGATTTTTGTGATGCTCGTCAGGGGGGCGGAGCCTATGGAAAAACGCCAGCAACGCGGCCTTTTTACGG
TTCCTGGCCTTTTGCTGGCCTTTTGCTCACATGTTCTTTCCTGCGTTATCCCCTGATTCTGTGGATAACC
GTATTACCGCCTTTGAGTGAGCTGATACCGCTCGCCGCAGCCGAACGACCGAGCGCAGCGAGTCAGTGAG
CGAGGAAGCGGAAGAGCGCCCAATACGCAAACCGCCTCTCCCCGCGCGTTGGCCGATTCATTAATGCAGC
TGGCACGACAGGTTTCCCGACTGGAAAGCGGGCAGTGAGCGCAACGCAATTAATGTGAGTTAGCTCACTC
ATTAGGCACCCCAGGCTTTACACTTTATGCTTCCGGCTCGTATGTTGTGTGGAATTGTGAGCGGATAACA
ATTTCACACAGGAAACAGCTATGACCATGATTACGCCAAGCTCGAAATTAACCCTCACTAAAGGGAACAA
AAGCTGGCTAGAACTAGTGTCGACATGCCCGCCGTGACCGTCGAGAACCCGCTGACGCTGCCCCGCGTAT
CCGCACCCGCCGACGCCGTCGCACGTCCCGTGCTCACCGTGACCACCGCGCCCAGCGGTTTCGAGGGCGA
GGGCTTCCCGGTGCGCCGCGCGTTCGCCGGGATCAACTACCGCCACCTCGACCCGTTCATCATGATGGAC
CAGATGGGTGAGGTGGAGTACGCGCCCGGGGAGCCCAAGGGCACGCCCTGGCACCCGCACCGCGGCTTCG
AGACCGTGACCTACATCGTCGACACTAGTGGATCCAGACATGATAAGATACATTGATGAGTTTGGACAAA
CCACAACTAGAATGCAGTGAAAAAAATGCTTTATTTGTGAAATTTGTGATGCTATTGCTTTATTTGTAAC
CATTATAAGCTGCAATAAACAAGTTAACAACAACAATTGCATTCATTTTATGTTTCAGGTTCAGGGGGAG
GTGTGGGAGGTTTTTTAAAGCAAGTAAAACCTCTACAAATGTGGTATGGCTGATTATGATCTCTAGTCAA
GGCACTATACATCAAATATTTTTCCATAATTTTCTTGTATAGCAGTGCAGCTTTTTCCTTTGTGGTGTAA
ATAGCAAAGCAAGCAAGAGTTCTATTACTAAACACAGCATGACTCAAAAAACTTAGCAATTCTGAAGGAA
AGTCCTTGGGGTCTTCTACCTTTCTCTTCTTTTTTGGAGGAGTAGAATGTTGAGAGTCAGCAGTAGCCTC
ATCATCACTAGATGGCATTTCTTCTGAGCAAAACAGGTTTTCCTCATTAAAGGCATTCCACCACTGCTCC
CATTCATCAGTTCCATAGGTTGGAATCTAAAATACACAAACAATTAGAATCAGTAGTTTAACACATTATA
CACTTAAAAATTTTATATTTACCTTAGAGCTTTAAATCTCTGTAGGTAGTTTGTCCAATTATGTCACACC
ACAGAAGTAAGGTTCCTTCACAAAGATCCTCTAGAGGTACCCTCGAGTTATTCCTGTTTACGCTTCTCGG
GCCGCGGCTTGTACAGCTCGTCCATGCCGAGAGTGATCCCGGCGGCGGTCACGAACTCCAGCAGGACCAT
GTGATCGCGCTTCTCGTTGGGGTCTTTGCTCAGCTTGGACTGGGTGCTCAGGTAGTGGTTGTCGGGCAGC
AGCACGGGGCCGTCGCCGATGGGGGTGTTCTGCTGGTAGTGGTCGGCGAGCTGCACGCTGCCGTCCTCGA
TGTTGTGGCGGATCTTGAAGTTCACCTTGATGCCGTTCTTCTGCTTGTCGGCCATGATATAGACGTTGTG
GCTGTTGTAGTTGTACTCCAGCTTGTGCCCCAGGATGTTGCCGTCCTCCTTGAAGTCGATGCCCTTCAGC
TCGATGCGGTTCACCAGGGTGTCGCCCTCGAACTTCACCTCGGCGCGGGTCTTGTAGTTGCCGTCGTCCT
TGAAGAAGATGGTGCGCTCCTGGACGTAGCCTTCGGGCATGGCGGACTTGAAGAAGTCGTGCTGCTTCAT
GTGGTCGGGGTAGCGGCTGAAGCACTGCACGCCGTAGGTCAGGGTGGTCACGAGGGTGGGCCAGGGCACG
GGCAGCTTGCCGGTGGTGCAGATGAACTTCAGGGTCAGCTTGCCGTAGGTGGCATCGCCCTCGCCCTCGC
CGGACACGCTGAACTTGTGGCCGTTTACGTCGCCGTCCAGCTCGACCAGGATGGGCACCACCCCGGTGAA
CAGCTCCTCGCCCTTGCTCACCATGGTGAATTCTTAGCTAGATTCCTATTAAGGGGGATGTGCTGCAAGG
CGATTAAGTTGGGTAACGCCAGGGTTTTCCCAGTCACGACGTTGTAAAACGACGGGATCTTTCACCTTGC
GCTTCTTCTTGGGGATTCCGGAGTTCCCTGGAAACCGGGGAATACCAGCCATGGTGGATGGGAGTTCCCT
GGAAACCGGGGATCGATCCTGTAAGCTGCAATGGAAAGAATGCGGATTTCCCATTAGTTTTTGGTTACCT
TATTTGGTAATGTAGAAATGGCAAAAAAAAAACTGAGAATTTGCGTGGTTTCCTTGGACTGCGCTGGTCT
ACCAAAGTACAATTGTCATAACAAACTAACTTGTTTTTCGTGTACAATTAAAAATCACTCAATGCAATGT
ACGTTTTTTTAGTACAAAATTTTAATCTTGGACAAAAAAAAATTTCATAAAAAAATACTTTTCCGATTGA
AAACTGATTTTCACTTGCGATCGAATTGTAATAAGAAATTAAAAGAACAGTTACAAAATAGAAGGCCCCG
CCCCGAAAAATTAAAACCACAATACGAATATGCCGAAAAGGGAGGGGAGAAGCTTCTAGACGACACTTAA
CGAATGCCGGTGCAAAAGAAAGCCGCAAAGAGAGCACAGTTGCCTGTGTGTATGCGCCCTTAAAATGGCG
GCTGCCTAAAACTCGAATTGGAACCCGAAATTAACATTACAAAATAAAAAAAAAAAAAAACACTAAACGC
ACTCTAGAAAATTTAACAATTAAGAGCCACGAAACTTTTCAAAGCTAGTTAAACTTTACCTTTTTGTTCG
ATTTAACAAATTCAAGGCGTGAAAACTACTGTAAACGCAAGTGGCGAGGCTGAGCTAAGCGACCGCACGG
TTTGAAAGGAATGACTGGAATAAACCGACTGAAAGTGGCTGGTGAATGTTGAATGCCAGTTAACTGCGTT
TTTCAATCGCTGCCTGCGTCGACGTCGCCATAGGCGTCGCTCGCTCTCGCCATCTCGCTCGCTCCGCGCC
ATGGTCGCTATGGGTGCGAAGGAGAGCGCTGGTGTGTTGAATTGCGGCGGCCAAGTTTTGTGACCATATA
TGGTCATGTTTCGAGGCGAAAAGCAAACCGTCGTCTGGCTTTCGCTCTCTCACACACACATACACTCTCT
CTCGTTATTTTGCGCGTGAGTGTGTGTATATGAACGAATGCTCGAAGGTTTTCTCCATTTTTGCAACTAC
AACTTTGAAAAACCGGCAAAAATTTCTGCTTCAGCCAAAACGGCTGCCTACGTCACTATTTTCAAGAACC
TGATCTAGTTTTACAGATTATAATATGCATATACTGTATGTATGTACATTTATGGATGATCTGGTGTTTT
AGGGCGTGGGAAAAAAAGAAAGTGTTGGCGAATTGATTTGCAATTCGTAATTTGGCATATCTTTGGGTGA
AATCGTGACACGCCCACATCAGCGAGCTTGGCTTTAAACACTATATTAGATCCTAACATTTGAGTTGGGG
CTATTGAATTGCTTTGGTTTTTATAATTTCGTATAATTTGTATGTATATATCCTGAAATCTGCAGTTGTA
ATCCTGATTCTTGAGTTATGGTATTTGAAACCCTGGTTTTGTTAATTTTGATGTCTTTCGACCTATTGGT
ATTTTGATTGACAATTTAGGGCCAAACTTGGGTATTTTTGGAGTTTTGGTCAATACAATAACTCTTTAGC
TCGTGGCTAGTATTTTTTGATCACTTTCAGCACTGGCACATAAAAAAATGTTTTGTTTACAAAAAAAATC
ACACATTTTCCGCGGCTTTTCTCGATTATTGCTTTTTCTTGGTGGGAGTGGTTCGATGGTGTTTTGTTGT
TGGGAAGGGGAAAGCTACTTACATTTGGTGTGTTTTATTAAAATTAATTAAATAAATATAAATTAAGTCT
TTCGGTTTGGTGTCTCTGGATTAGACGACTGCTGGCTGATGGAGCGGCTTTGTGTCGGGAGGAGTATCCA
CACAGCACAAGAACTCAAACGGTAGTGATATGAAAACTGGTCCCGCAGCCCGTTTTATAAAGCCCGCTTA
GCGCTAAAACCTTATCAGCCGCAATGCTCTCCGCTCTCAAGTCGCGTTCAAAACTTTTACCATATATGGG
TATGAATTGTTCGCCGATTGGGTTTTCATTTACGGAGAATTTCCTCCGCAACTGGGTGTTCGTGCTTGTG
TGTGTCTTGTATATCGCCATGAAGAGTGTACTTCCATGGGTCCTATCAGTTGCGGCATGTGATTCAATTT
GGGGGTTACTCATATTCGATACTTCAGCTGGTTATCTTTATGCTGTGATGGTCACGGTGCTTTTACACAT
TTTTTCCCCAACTACTCATTGTATGCCAAAACATACATATGTACATGTGTTTATAGTGGGTTTATTAGTA
ATGTCCAGCGATATTAAAACATTACAGTTAAATAATATTCATATTAGCTTACGTTTACTGCTATCTGCAC
TTCAAATTGGTTATTCCAGGGACATTTTGTGCAACACACATCTTCTAGTAGGGCATTCACTAGTCGTAGA
AAACACACCTAACTTAAGCCGGTTTTAACAATAACGGCGAAACAGCTGCCAGACGAGAGAAAAGTACACA
GCAAGAAGCATTTCTATAATGATGCCGTCCTAAATATGCAGCATTTTTGCTCAAATTGATCATTTCGTTG
CATCGCTCAGGTGGTATAGTATTTGGCTATTGAATGTGATTGCTATCTTAATAGTTTTGAATAGTAATAG
TGCAAATATTCATTCATAAAAAATAGGTAATCGATTTTTTCAGTGCAGTCTATGCGTTTGCGCAACAGAG
ACGAAGAGAGAGACGCCTCACACACAAGCACATGCGGTCTAAGCTGCTCTCCCTCTTTTTCTCTCTCTCT
CTGGCTTGCGGCAGTTTTCCAGAGGCTGTGACTCAGTAAGCATTTCTTGTTGTTACCCTAACGATAAGCG
TCCGATTCCTAATTCTCTTTCAAATAATTTGTTTTATTTTTTTTTTTTGTGTGTTTTGAAGTCAAACAGC
TTCATAAACAATATTAAATATCGCAATTGTTATTGCAAATGCATTCGTATCAGGCGCCTTGATGTTTTTC
GCCAAAACTTCGTCTGCTCTTTGTCAGCGTAATTGCGTTTGCCGGTCGTGCCGTCTTGCTCGCACGCGGC
TTGCAAACAAAAAGTGAAAGAGGGAAAGCCACCTGTGTTGTTGCTTTTGTTGCTATCGTTGGCTGCACAC
ACATGGCAATAAGTAACCATATTGTAGACTTATTTATTTTAGCGTTTTCGTTGACTAATCTTTGTTTAAA
TAATTGCCTATTTCGAGCCAAAATGACGCATAAAAGGAAACGGCAACATGCGGTGCGTTGAGCATGCGTA
AGCGAGATGGCGCTAGAGAGAGCGCAGCATAAAAAGAAAAAAACAACCGGCGAGTGGCGAGACACGAATA
ATACACACACGCACACATGGTCAAAGGAGTGGCTCCAACGTCGGTGACGTCGCGCCCAGCCACAGACCCC
GCCACGCCCCGCCCCACCCTTCCTTCCGCTGCCCCGCACCCCTTTCCTTCCACTACCGTTTTGCCGCATT
TGGTATTGCCATCTCGCTTTTTTGGCTTTACTTTGCTTTTTGAATAAGCCAAGAAACTGAAATCAAAGCG
GACAGTCCGAAAATTGAATATTCCAAAAAACAACAATTGCACATGCACTGCGTTCGGCAAAAGACGCAGA
AATTCAAGCCTTTTGGTCTGGCATCATCTTAAAATATCATCAGTATCATCATTGCCATTATAAATACATA
AGAAAATGAGAATACATTAAAGGTATATACATACAATCTTTGTCATAGTCAACATATTTTGCAACAAAAT
TATCTATAGATAACATGTTTTTGTAGAAAATTCCACTAACTGATTTTCGTATAAATACAAATTATTCTCA
TTCTTCAAAATACTCGCCGACGTCATCGCGAAATTCCTCAGCATTCTTCGACAAATGAAGAGAGACAGCG
AGTGACACAATCTTATCTTGCCGACGAGTCTTTGAAAATGGCCCCGGGTAACGGTGAAAAACATATAGCC
AAGAATGGAGCGATCGCCAGGCGATGGAAATTGGCTTCAAATTGCTCCGAATATGGCCAGTTGGTCAGTT
GGCATTGGATTGTGGAGAGATACTAGATCAGCTCGTTCTCCTTCTCCTCCGCATTCTCCTACTCCGCCCG
AAGACGCTTCTTTGATCGCTTCTTTCTCGAATGTGTACATATTCATTATGTATTTGGTGTTTGGCGACGA
TCAGCCAGCTTTAATGGCCATAAAACGTGTCTTGGTTTGTGGGCCACATAACAGGCAGCGAGATCTGGAA
AAATGATGTGACAGTGGAAATGAGAAGTAGGTGCATCTGCAAAGATTTGATTCAGAGTTGATGCCATTCA
TGATTTTTTTTTAGAAGTATCATTTGTGTTTTTAGAATATAGAATTGCGGCCGCAAGCTTGGATCCGCTA
GCATAACTTCGTATAGCATACATTATACGAAGTTATGCTAGCCTAGTTCCAGTGAAATCCAAGCATTTTC
TAAATTAAATGTATTCTTATTATTATAGTTGTTATTTTTGATATATATAAACAACACTATTATGCCCACC
ATTTTTTTGAGATGCATCTACACAAGGAACAAACACTGGATGTCACTTTCAGTTCAAATTGTAACGCTAA
TCACTCCGAACAGGTCACAAAAAATTACCTTAAAAAGTCATAATATTAAATTAGAATAAATATAGCTGTG
AGGGAAATATATACAAATATATTGGAGCAAATAAATTGTACATACAAATATTTATTACTAATTTCTATTG
AGACGAAATGAACCACTCGGAACCATTTGAGCGAACCGAATCGCGCGGAACTAACGACAGTCGCTCCAAG
GTCGTCGAACAAAAGGTGAATGTGTTGCGGAGAGCGGGTGGGAGACAGCGAAAGAGCAACTACGAAACGT
GGTGTGGTGGAGGTGAATTATGAAGAGGGCGCGCGATTTGAAAAGTATGTATATAAAAAATATATCCCGG
TGTTTTATGTAGCGATAAACGAGTTTTTGATGTAAGGTATGCAGGTGTGTAAGTCTTTTGGTTAGAAGAC
AAATCCAAAGTCTACTTGTGGGGATGTTCGAAGGGGAAATACTTGTATTCTATAGGTCATATCTTGTTTT
TATTGGCACAAATATAATTACATTAGCTTTTTGAGGGGGCAATAAACAGTAAACACGATGGTAATAATGG
TAAAAAAAAAAAACAAGCAGTTATTTCGGATATATGTCGGCTACTCCTTGCGTCGGGCCCGAAGTCTTAG
AGCCAGATATGCGAGCACCCGGAAGCTCACGATGAGAATGGCCAGACCCACGTAGTCCAGCGGCAGATCG
GCGGCGGAGAAGTTAAGCGTCTCCAGGATGACCTTGCCCGAACTGGGGCACGTGGTGTTCGACGATGTGC
AGCTAATTTCGCCCGGCTCCACGTCCGCCCATTGGTTAATCAGCAGACCCTCGTTGGCGTAACGGAACCA
TGAGAGGTACGACAACCATTTGAGGTATACTGGCACCGAGCCCGAGTTCAAGAAGAAGCCGCCAAAGAGC
AGGAATGGTATGATAACCGGCGGACCCACAGACAGCGCCATCGAGGTCGAGGAGCTGGCGCAGGATATTA
GATATCCGAAGGACGTTGACACATTGGCCACCAGAGTGACCAGCGCCAGGCAGTTGAAGAAGTGCAGCAC
TCCGGCCCGCAGTCCGATCATCGGATAGGCAATCGCCGTGAAGACCAGTGGCACTGTGAGAAAAAGCGGC
AATTCGGCAATCGTTTTGCCCAGAAAGTATGTGTCACAGCGATAAAGTCGACTTCGGGCCTCCCTCATAA
AAACTGGCAGCTCTGAGGTGAACACCTAAATCGAATCGATTCATTAGAAAGTTAGTAAATTATTGAAATG
CAAATGTATTCTAAACATGACTTACATTTATCGTGGCAAAGACGTTTTGAAAGGTCATGTTGGTCAGGAA
GAGGAAGATGGCTCCGTTGATATTCATCACACCCACTTGCGTGAGTTGTTGGCCCAAAAAGATGAGGCCA
ATCAAGATGGCAACCATCTGCAAATTAAAATGTTACTCGCATCTCATTAATATTCGCGAGTTAAATGAAA
TTTATTTATCTTCTGCAAAACTATAAACTATACATCTCATTGAAAAAAACTAAGAAGGGTGTGGAATCAG
GCAATTCTATCTAAAATCTAGCGAATTTGTTTCCAAGAATTGTAAGCGTTATATCATTTGTTTCCACTGG
AACCACTCACCGTTGTCTGAATAAGTCGCACTTTTACGAGGAGTGGTTCCTTGAGCACCGACAGCCAGGA
TCGCCACAGGACCGCCCGGAACTGCATGAACCAGGTGGCCTTGTAGGTGTACCCATTCTCCGGCTGCTCC
AGTGGCTTCTCCAGATTTTTGGTGGCCAACAACTGCTCCATATCCCGGGCTACTTTGCTAATGGCAAAAT
TGTCGCATATCTTGGCGATCCGATCACGGGACTCGATCTCCCGTCCGGGCACAACGGCCAACACCTGTAC
GTAAAAGTCCGCCGGATTGTAGTTGGTAGGACACTGGGCACCCACGCTGGATAGGAGTTGAGATGTTATG
TAATACTAGATACCCTTAATAAACACATCGAACTCACTAGGAAAAGAAGTCGACGGCTTCGCTGGGAGTG
CCCAAGAAAGCTACCCTGCCCTCGGCCATCAGAAGGATCTTGTCAAAGAGCTCAAACAGCTCGGAAGACG
GCTGATGAATGGTCAGGATGACGGTCTTGCCCTTCTGCGACAGCTTCTTCAGCACCTGGACGACGCTGTG
GGCGGTAAAGGAGTCCAGTCCGGAGGTGGGCTCATCGCAGATCAGAAGCGGCGGATCGGTTAGAGCCTCG
GAGGCGAATGCCAGACGCTTCCTTTCTCCGCCGGACAGACCTTTCACCCTGCCGGGCACACCGATGATCG
TGTGCTGACATTTGCTGAGCGAAAGCTCCTGGATCACCTGATCCACGCGGGCCACTCGCTGCCGATAGGT
CAGATGTCGTGGCATCCGCACCATGGCTTGGAAAATCAGGTGTTCCCTGGCCGTTAGGGAGCCGATAAAG
AGGTCATCCTGCTGGACATAGGCGCACCTGGCCTGCATCTCCTTGGCGTCCACAGGTTGGCCATTGAGCA
GTCGCATCCCGGATGGCGATACTTGGATGCCCTGCGGCGATCGAAAGGCAAGGGCATTCAGCAGGGTCGT
CTTTCCGGCACCGGAACTGCCCATCACGGCCAAAAGTTCGCCCGGATAGGCCACGCCGCAAACTGAGTTT
CAAATTGGTAATTGGACCCTTTATTAAGATTTCACACAGATCAGCCGACTGCGAATAGAAACTCACCGTT
CTTGAGCAAATGTTTCCTGGGCGCCGGTATGTGTCGCTCGTTGCAGAATAGTCCGCGTGTCCGGTTGACC
AGCTGCCGCCATCCGGAGCCCGGCTGATTGACCGCCCCAAAGATGTCCATATTGTGCCAGGCATAGGTGA
GGTTCTCGGCTAGTTGGCCGCTCCCTGAACCGGAGTCCTCCGGCGGACTGGGTGGCCGGAGCGTGCCGTA
GTTTTTGGCCTGCCCGAAGCCCTGGTTAATGCAGCTCTGCGAAGCCGCTCCGCTGTCACCCTGCAATGAT
AGGGGATCTCAAATATCAACTACAAGCGTTATGCTCATCTAACCCCGAACAAAAAGTACCCCGAAGTATC
CTACGAAGTAGGTTTATACTTTTATTTATTTTTTGTGCATCTAGGATCAGCTTAAAATATCTGGTTGTTA
TATTTTTTGTAAAAAAGAATATAGTCGAAAATGAATGCCTTTAGATGTCTTGATCATGATATGATCTCAA
AAATTGTCTTATATAGCGAGAACAGCTACCAGAATAATCTGTTTCGTGTCACTATTTGTTTGTGCAATTG
CGGTTTGGGATTTTTGTGGGTCGCAGTTCTCACGCCGCAGACAATTTGATGTTGCAATCGCAGTTCCTAT
AGATCAAGTGAACTTAAGATGTATGCACATGTACTACTCACATTGTTCAGATGCTCGGCAGATGGGTGTT
TGCTGCCTCCGCGAATTAATAGCTCCTGATCCTCTTGGCCCATTGCCGGGATTTTTCACACTTTCCCCTG
CTTACCCACCCAAAACCAATCACCACCCCAATCACTCAAAAAACAAACAAAAATAAGAAGCGAGAGGAGT
TTTGGCACAGCACTTTGTGTTTAATTGATGGCGTAAACCGCTTGGAGCTTCGTCACGAAACCGCTGACAA
AATGCAACTGAAGGCGGACATTGACGCTACGTAACGCTACAAACGGTGGCGAAAGAGATAGCGGACGCAG
CGGCGAAAGAGACGGCGATATTTCTGTGGACAGAGAAGGAGGCAAACAGCGCTGACTTTGAGTGGAATGT
CATTTTGAGTGAGAGGTAATCGAAAGAACCTGGTACATCAAATACCCTTGGATCGAAGTAAATTTAAAAC
TGATCAGATAAGTTCAATGATATCCAGTGCAGTAAAAAAAAAAAATGTTTTTTTTATCTACTTTCCGCAA
AAATGGGTTTTATTAACTTACATACATACTAGGGGCCCGGTACGTACCCAATTCGCCCTATAGTGAGTCG
TATTACAATTCACTGGCCGTCGTTTTACAACGTCGTGACTGGGAAAACCCTGGCGTTACCCAACTTAATC
GCCTTGCAGCACATCCCCCTTTCGCCAGCTGGCGTAATAGCGAAGAGGCCCGCACCGATCGCCCTTCCCA
ACAGTTGCGCAGCCTGAATGGCGAATGGG
[124 nt withheld, positions 12910-13033]
C
[91 nt withheld, positions 13035-13125]
A
[49 nt withheld, positions 13127-13175]
CCTTTGACGTTGGAGTCCACGTTCTTT
[37 nt withheld, positions 13203-13239]
ACCCTATCTCGGTCTATTCTTTTGATTTATAAGGGATTTTGCCGATTTCGGCCTATTGGTTAAAAAATGA
GCTGATTTAACAA
Features (pLannotate 1.2.2; 23 found; start..end, strand, type, name):
     69..173     +  promoter       AmpR promoter: bla
    174..1034    +  CDS            AmpR: β-lactamase; bla; confers resistance to ampicillin, carbenicillin, and related antibiotics
   1205..1793    +  rep_origin     ori: high-copy-number ColE1/pMB1/pBR322/pUC origin of replication
   1976..2068    +  CDS            lacI (fragment): lac repressor; lacI; The lac repressor binds to the lac operator to inhibit transcription in E. coli. This inhibition can be relieved by adding lactose or isopropyl-β-D-thiogalactopyranoside (IPTG).
   2081..2102    +  protein_bind   CAP binding site: CAP binding activates transcription in the presence of cAMP. E. coli catabolite activator protein
   2117..2147    +  promoter       lac promoter: promoter for the E. coli lac operon
   2151..2173    +  protein_bind   lac operator (fragment): The lac repressor binds to the lac operator to inhibit transcription in E. coli. This inhibition can be relieved by adding lactose or isopropyl-β-D-thiogalactopyranoside (IPTG). lac repressor encoded by lacI
   2216..2234    +  promoter       T3 promoter: promoter for bacteriophage T3 RNA polymerase
   2453..2522    -  protein_bind   attB: attB site for the φC31 integrase (Groth et al., 2000) phage φC31 integrase
   2551..2685    -  polyA_signal   SV40 poly(A) signal: SV40 polyadenylation signal
   2708..2791    -  CDS            large T antigen (fragment): large T antigen from SV40 (simian virus 40)
   2816..2950    -  CDS            LT_POVHA (fragment): Protein inferred from homology: Swiss-Prot protein existence level 3. Isoform large T antigen is a key early protein essential for both driving viral replication and inducing cellular transformation. Plays a role in viral genome replication by driving entry of quiescent cells into the cell cycle and by autoregulating the synthesis of viral early mRNA. Displays highly oncogenic activities by corrupting the host cellular checkpoint mechanisms that guard cell division and the transcription, replication, and repair of DNA. Participates in the modulation of cellular gene expression preceeding viral
   2957..2977    -  CDS            SV40 NLS: nuclear localization signal of SV40 (simian virus 40) large T antigen
   3107..3172    -  intron         small t intron: SV40 (simian virus 40) small t antigen intron
   3174..3248    -  CDS            small t antigen (fragment): SV40 (simian virus 40) small t antigen
   3298..4014    -  CDS            mEGFP: mEGFP is a basic (constitutively fluorescent) green fluorescent protein published in 2002, derived from Aequorea victoria. It has moderate acid sensitivity.
   4041..4115    -  CDS            lacZα (fragment): LacZα fragment of β-galactosidase; lacZ fragment
   5962..8472    -  promoter       Ac5 promoter: Drosophila melanogaster actin 5C promoter
   8543..8576    +  protein_bind   loxP: Cre-mediated recombination occurs in the 8-bp core sequence (GCATACAT). Cre recombinase
   8583..12702   -  gene           mini-white: white; This modified version of the white gene lacks part of the first intron.
  12727..12745   -  promoter       T7 promoter: promoter for bacteriophage T7 RNA polymerase
  12748..12905   +  CDS            lacZα (fragment): LacZα fragment of β-galactosidase; lacZ fragment
  12910..16      +  rep_origin     f1 ori (across the origin) (sequence partly withheld): f1 bacteriophage origin of replication; arrow indicates direction of (+) strand synthesis
