[The description below was written by a language model from this plasmid's Addgene catalogue record and pLannotate feature annotations shown in this document.]
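Description:
pGRACE is a Drosophila transgenesis and insect expression plasmid built on a pAct5C backbone, intended as a reporter for tracing CRISPR activity in whole animals. It is about 13.3 kb. In E. coli it replicates from a high-copy ColE1/pUC-type origin and is selected through the β-lactamase gene (ampicillin resistance). An f1 origin and remnants of a lac/lacZα cloning region flanked by T3 and T7 promoters are carried over from the parental cloning vector.

The payload is a GFP cassette on the minus strand. The Drosophila actin 5C (Ac5) promoter, a strong and broadly active constitutive promoter, lies upstream of an mEGFP coding sequence. This is followed by an SV40-derived 3′ region containing the small t intron, fragments of the T antigen sequences that include the SV40 NLS motif, and the SV40 polyadenylation signal. Roughly 1.8 kb between the promoter and the small lacZα fragment adjacent to mEGFP is not annotated. This region presumably holds the element that makes GFP output dependent on CRISPR nuclease activity, but the record does not state its content or how the reporter is switched.

For germline transformation the plasmid carries a φC31 attB site, allowing integrase-mediated insertion at a defined attP landing site in the fly genome. It also carries the mini-white gene, which provides an eye-colour marker for identifying transformants. A single loxP site sits next to mini-white, a common feature of attB fly vectors. The associated work concerns in vivo gene knockout with multiplexed Cas12a guide RNAs, consistent with use of this construct to visualise where and when genome editing occurs in fly tissues.
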