Addgene plasmid #230910: pGRACE
Purpose: Tracing of CRISPR activity in whole animals.
Depositing lab: Michael Boutros. Depositing organization: Deutsches Krebsforschungszentrum (DKFZ). Publication: Improved in vivo gene knockout with high specificity using multiplexed Cas12a sgRNAs. Port F, Buhmann MA, Zhou J, Stricker M, Vaughan-Brown A, Michalsen AC, Rossmanith E, Poltl A, Grosskurth L, Huber J, Menendez Kury LB, Weberbauer B, Hubl M, Puscher E, Heigwer F, Boutros M. Nat Commun. 2026 Jan 15;17(1):877. doi: 10.1038/s41467-026-68434-z. PubMed 41540063.
Backbone
  Vector backbone: pAct5C
  Vector type: Insect Expression, CRISPR
Growth in bacteria
  Bacterial resistance: Ampicillin, 100 μg/mL
  Growth temperature: 37°C
  Growth strain: DH5alpha
  Copy number: Unknown
Gene/Insert
  Gene/Insert name: GFP
Terms and licenses: Academic/Nonprofit Terms; Industry Terms: Not Available to Industry
Depositor comments: Please visit https://doi.org/10.1101/2024.11.26.625385 for bioRxiv preprint.
How to cite: pGRACE was a gift from Michael Boutros (Addgene plasmid # 230910 ; http://n2t.net/addgene:230910 ; RRID:Addgene_230910)
